Addgene plasmid #50608: pZHY566
Purpose: (Empty Backbone) TALEN expression vector for yeast, N152,C18 architecture
Depositing lab: Daniel Voytas. Depositing organization: University of Minnesota. Publication: TALENs enable efficient plant genome engineering. Zhang Y, Zhang F, Li X, Baller JA, Qi Y, Starker CG, Bogdanove AJ, Voytas DF. Plant Physiol. 2012 Nov 2. 10.1104/pp.112.205179 PubMed 23124327.
Backbone
  Vector backbone: pTAL4
  Backbone manufacturer: n/a
  Backbone size (bp): 7363
  Vector type: Yeast Expression, TALEN
  Promoter: TEF
  Selectable markers: LEU2
Growth in bacteria
  Bacterial resistance: Ampicillin, 100 μg/mL
  Growth temperature: 37°C
  Growth strain: DH5alpha
  Copy number: High Copy
Gene/Insert
  Cloning method: Restriction Enzyme
  Sequencing primers: 5′ ttggcgtcggcaaacagtgg; 3′ TCTATCCTGAGTTGAATTTCTTGCG
Terms and licenses: Academic/Nonprofit Terms; Industry Terms: Not Available to Industry
Depositor comments: Addgene's quality control sequencing has found a few mismatches with the depositor's full sequence, but these discrepancies are not thought to affect plasmid function.
How to cite: pZHY566 was a gift from Daniel Voytas (Addgene plasmid # 50608 ; http://n2t.net/addgene:50608 ; RRID:Addgene_50608)
