[The description below was written by a language model from this plasmid's Addgene catalogue record and pLannotate feature annotations shown in this document.]
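Description:
pZHY566 is an empty-backbone TALEN expression vector for Saccharomyces cerevisiae, derived from pTAL4 and totalling 7,363 bp. It is an E. coli–yeast shuttle plasmid. A high-copy ColE1/pUC-type origin and the β-lactamase gene (ampicillin resistance) support propagation in bacteria. In yeast, a CEN6/ARS element provides stable, low-copy centromeric maintenance, and the LEU2 gene under its own promoter allows selection in leucine auxotrophs.

The expression unit is driven by the constitutive yeast TEF1 promoter. Downstream lies a fragment annotated as a Xanthomonas TAL effector (matched to AvrXa10), which corresponds to the N-terminal portion of the TALE scaffold. This is followed by a lacZα stuffer cassette in reverse orientation with its lac promoter, operator and CAP site, and then by a fragment of the FokI endonuclease coding sequence and a NOS terminator. The layout suggests that the lacZα segment is a placeholder to be replaced by a custom array of TALE repeats. That replacement would presumably permit blue/white screening and create an in-frame fusion of the TALE DNA-binding domain to the FokI domain, although the record states only that cloning is by restriction enzyme. The "N152,C18" designation refers to a truncated TALEN architecture, generally read as the lengths of TALE sequence retained on the N- and C-terminal sides of the repeat array. The short C-terminal segment is not separately annotated in the feature table. Scattered T7 and T3 promoters and phage terminators are carried over from the parental vectors.

The vector is intended for expressing assembled TALENs in yeast, and the associated work concerns TALEN-mediated plant genome engineering. The repository notes a few mismatches between its quality-control sequencing and the depositor's sequence, which are not thought to affect function.
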