Features (pLannotate 1.2.2; 25 found; start..end, strand, type, name):
      1..39      -  misc_feature   bom (fragment): basis of mobility region from pBR322
     69..146     +  CDS            YO192_YEAST (fragment): Experimental evidence at protein level: Swiss-Prot protein existence level 1. From Saccharomyces cerevisiae (strain ATCC 204508 / S288c) (Baker's yeast).
    286..690     +  promoter       LEU2 promoter: S. cerevisiae LEU2
    703..1797    +  CDS            LEU2: 3-isopropylmalate dehydrogenase, required for leucine biosynthesis; S. cerevisiae LEU2; yeast auxotrophic marker
   2226..2729    -  misc_feature   CEN/ARS: S. cerevisiae CEN6 centromere fused to an autonomously replicating sequence
   2775..2875    +  promoter       AmpR promoter: bla
   2876..3736    +  CDS            AmpR: β-lactamase; bla; confers resistance to ampicillin, carbenicillin, and related antibiotics
   3943..4531    +  rep_origin     ori: high-copy-number ColE1/pMB1/pBR322/pUC origin of replication
   4714..4767    +  CDS            lacI (fragment): lac repressor; lacI; The lac repressor binds to the lac operator to inhibit transcription in E. coli. This inhibition can be relieved by adding lactose or isopropyl-β-D-thiogalactopyranoside (IPTG).
   4803..4897    +  terminator     lambda t0 terminator: transcription terminator from phage lambda
   4904..4922    +  promoter       T7 promoter: promoter for bacteriophage T7 RNA polymerase
   4999..5397    +  promoter       TEF1 promoter: S. cerevisiae TEF1; promoter for EF-1α
   5466..5927    +  CDS            avrXa10 (fragment): AVX10_XANOO - Experimental evidence at protein level: Swiss-Prot protein existence level 1. Avirulence protein. Induces the hypersensitive response (HR)in rice plants carrying the resistance gene Xa10. Activity depends on the presence of the core repeat domains; replacement with repeat domains from other proteins (AvrBs3 of X.euvesicatoria (AC P14727) or AvrXa7 of this organism) does not elicit the HR. Probably acts as a transcription factor in its host plant (rice) to induce plant resistance or disease. From Xanthomonas oryzae pv. oryzae.
   5935..5953    -  rep_origin     f1 ori (fragment): f1 bacteriophage origin of replication; arrow indicates direction of (+) strand synthesis
   5958..6113    -  CDS            lacZα (fragment): LacZα fragment of β-galactosidase; lacZ fragment
   6121..6139    +  promoter       T7 promoter: promoter for bacteriophage T7 RNA polymerase
   6148..6171    -  misc_feature   MCS (fragment): pBluescript multiple cloning site
   6187..6205    -  promoter       T3 promoter: promoter for bacteriophage T3 RNA polymerase
   6250..6266    -  protein_bind   lac operator: The lac repressor binds to the lac operator to inhibit transcription in E. coli. This inhibition can be relieved by adding lactose or isopropyl-β-D-thiogalactopyranoside (IPTG). lac repressor encoded by lacI
   6274..6304    -  promoter       lac promoter: promoter for the E. coli lac operon
   6319..6340    -  protein_bind   CAP binding site: CAP binding activates transcription in the presence of cAMP. E. coli catabolite activator protein
   6391..6978    +  CDS            fokIR (fragment): T2F1_PLAOK - Also known as rfoKI. Experimental evidence at protein level: Swiss-Prot protein existence level 1. Recognizes the double-stranded sequence 5'-GGATG-3'/3'-CATCC- 5' and cleaves respectively 14 bases after G-1 and 13 bases before C-1. From Planomicrobium okeanokoites (Planococcus okeanokoites) (Flavobacterium okeanokoites).
   7001..7253    +  terminator     NOS terminator: nopaline synthase terminator and poly(A) signal
   7295..7313    -  promoter       T3 promoter: promoter for bacteriophage T3 RNA polymerase
   7315..7357    -  terminator     fd terminator (fragment): central terminator from bacteriophage fd (Otsuka and Kunisawa, 1982)
>Addgene plasmid #50608 | pZHY566 | depositor full sequence | sequence record 75703 | pZHY566 sequence 7363 bps
TTCTCCTTACGCATCTGTGCGGTATTTCACACCGCATATCGACGGTCGAGGAGAACTTCTAGTATATCCA
CATACCTAATATTATTGCCTTATTAAAAATGGAATCCCAACAATTACATCAAAATCCACATTCTCTTCAA
AATCAATTGTCCTGTACTTCCTTGTTCATGTGTGTTCAAAAACGTTATATTTATAGGATAATTATACTCT
ATTTCTCAACAAGTAATTGGTTGTTTGGCCGAGCGGTCTAAGGCGCCTGATTCAAGAAATATCTTGACCG
CAGTTAACTGTGGGAATACTCAGGTATCGTAAGATGCAAGAGTTCGAATCTCTTAGCAACCATTATTTTT
TTCCTCAACATAACGAGAACACACAGGGGCGCTATCGCACAGAATCAAATTCGATGACTGGAAATTTTTT
GTTAATTTCAGAGGTCGCCTGACGCATATACCTTTTTCAACTGAAAAATTGGGAGAAAAAGGAAAGGTGA
GAGGCCGGAACCGGCTTTTCATATAGAATAGAGAAGCGTTCATGACTAAATGCTTGCATCACAATACTTG
AAGTTGACAATATTATTTAAGGACCTATTGTTTTTTCCAATAGGTGGTTAGCAATCGTCTTACTTTCTAA
CTTTTCTTACCTTTTACATTTCAGCAATATATATATATATTTCAAGGATATACCATTCTAATGTCTGCCC
CTATGTCTGCCCCTAAGAAGATCGTCGTTTTGCCAGGTGACCACGTTGGTCAAGAAATCACAGCCGAAGC
CATTAAGGTTCTTAAAGCTATTTCTGATGTTCGTTCCAATGTCAAGTTCGATTTCGAAAATCATTTAATT
GGTGGTGCTGCTATCGATGCTACAGGTGTCCCACTTCCAGATGAGGCGCTGGAAGCCTCCAAGAAGGTTG
ATGCCGTTTTGTTAGGTGCTGTGGGTGGTCCTAAATGGGGTACCGGTAGTGTTAGACCTGAACAAGGTTT
ACTAAAAATCCGTAAAGAACTTCAATTGTACGCCAACTTAAGACCATGTAACTTTGCATCCGACTCTCTT
TTAGACTTATCTCCAATCAAGCCACAATTTGCTAAAGGTACTGACTTCGTTGTTGTCAGAGAATTAGTGG
GAGGTATTTACTTTGGTAAGAGAAAGGAAGACGATGGTGATGGTGTCGCTTGGGATAGTGAACAATACAC
CGTTCCAGAAGTGCAAAGAATCACAAGAATGGCCGCTTTCATGGCCCTACAACATGAGCCACCATTGCCT
ATTTGGTCCTTGGATAAAGCTAATGTTTTGGCCTCTTCAAGATTATGGAGAAAAACTGTGGAGGAAACCA
TCAAGAACGAATTCCCTACATTGAAGGTTCAACATCAATTGATTGATTCTGCCGCCATGATCCTAGTTAA
GAACCCAACCCACCTAAATGGTATTATAATCACCAGCAACATGTTTGGTGATATCATCTCCGATGAAGCC
TCCGTTATCCCAGGTTCCTTGGGTTTGTTGCCATCTGCGTCCTTGGCCTCTTTGCCAGACAAGAACACCG
CATTTGGTTTGTACGAACCATGCCACGGTTCTGCTCCAGATTTGCCAAAGAATAAGGTTGACCCTATCGC
CACTATCTTGTCTGCTGCAATGATGTTGAAATTGTCATTGAACTTGCCTGAAGAAGGTAAGGCCATTGAA
GATGCAGTTAAAAAGGTTTTGGATGCAGGTATCAGAACTGGTGATTTAGGTGGTTCCAACAGTACCACCG
AAGTCGGTGATGCTGTCGCCGAAGAAGTTAAGAAAATCCTTGCTTAAAAAGATTCTCTTTTTTTATGATA
TTTGTACATAAACTTTATAAATGAAATTCATAATAGAAACGACACGAAATTACAAAATGGAATATGTTCA
TAGGGTAGACGAAACTATATACGCAATCTACATACATTTATCAAGAAGGAGAAAAAGGAGGATAGTAAAG
GAATACAGGTAAGCAAATTGATACTAATGGCTCAACGTGATAAGGAAAAAGAATTGCACTTTAACATTAA
TATTGACAAGGAGGAGGGCACCACACAAAAAGTTAGGTGTAACAGAAAATCATGAAACTACGATTCCTAA
TTTGATATTGGAGGATTTTCTCTAAAAAAAAAAAAATACAACAAATAAAAAACACTCAATGACCTGACCA
TTTGATGGGCTCACCAAGCTCTTAAAACGGGAATTTATGGATCTTAATTAAGACGGATCGCTTGCCTGTA
ACTTACACGCGCCTCGTATCTTTTAATGATGGAATAATTTGGGAATTTACTCTGTGTTTATTTATTTTTA
TGTTTTGTATTTGGATTTTAGAAAGTAAATAAAGAAGGTAGAAGAGTTACGGAATGAAGAAAAAAAAATA
AACAAAGGTTTAAAAAATTTCAACAAAAAGCGTACTTTACATATATATTTATTAGACAAGAAAAGCAGAT
TAAATAGATATACATTCGATTAACGATAAGTAAAATGTAAAATCACAGGATTTTCGTGTGTGGTCTTCTA
CACAGACAAGATGAAACAATTCGGCATTAATACCTGAGAGCAGGAAGAGCAAGATAAAAGGTAGTATTTG
TTGGCGATCCCCCTAGAGTCTTTTACATCTTCGGAAAACAAAAACTATTTTTTCTTTAATTTCTTTTTTT
ACTTTCTATTTTTAATTTATATATTTATATTAAAAAATTTAAATTATAATTATTTTTATAGCACGTGATG
AAAAGCCTTAGGGTCAGGTGGCACTTTTCGGGGAAATGTGCGATGAACCCCTATTTGTTTATTTTTCTAA
ATACATTCAAATATGTATCCGCTAATGAGACAATAACCCTGATAAATGCTTCAATTATATTGAAAAAGGA
AGAGTATGAGTATCCAACATTTCCGTGTCGCCCTTATTCCCTTTTTTGCGGCCTTCTGCCTTCCTGTTTT
TGCTCACCCAGAAACGCTGGTGAAAGTAAAAGATGCTGAAGATCAGTTGGGTGCCCGAGTGGGTTACATT
GAACTGGATCTCAACAGCGGCAAAATCTTAGAGAGTTTTCGCCCCGAAGAACGCTTCCCAATGATGAGCA
CTTTCAAAGTTCTGCTATGTGGCGCGGTGTTATCCCGTATTGATGCTGGGCAAGAGCAACTCGGTCGCCG
CATACACTATTCTCAGAATGACTTGGTTGAGTATTCACCAGTCACAGAAAAGCATCTTACGGATGGCATG
ACAGTAAGAGAATTATGTAGTGCTGCCATAACCATGAGTGATAACACTGCGGCCAACTTACTTCTGACAA
CGATTGGAGGACCGAAGGAGCTAACCGCTTTTTTGCACAACATGGGGGATCATGTAACTCGCCTTGATCG
TTGGGAACCGGAGCTGAATGAAGCCATACCAAACGACGAGCGTGACACCACGATGCCTGTAGCAATGGCA
ACAACTCTCCGCAAACTATTAACTGGCGAACTACTTACTCTTGCTTCACGCCAGCAACTCATTGACTGGA
TGGAGGCGGACAAAGTTGCAGGACCACTTCTGCGCTCGGCACTTCCGGCTGGCTGGTTTATTGCTGATAA
ATCTGGAGCCGGTGAGCGTGGGTCTCGCGGTATCATTGCAGCACTGGGGCCAGATGGTAAGCCCTCCCGT
ATCGTAGTTATCTACACGACGGGGAGTCAGGCAACTATGGATGAACGAAATAGACAGATCGCTGAGATAG
GTGCCTCACTGATTAAGCATTGGTAACTGTCAGACGAAGGGAAATAAATAGTAGCCCGCCTGATGTGCGG
GCTTTTTTTTGGTGGTGGTTACCAGTGTCGCTTAGCTACCGTAGGTCCTCTTAGGCGGTCCGATTAGCGA
CATAGTCATCAATGCCTTGACGGCAAAATCCCTTAACGTGAGTTTTCGTTCCACTGAGCGTCAGACCCCG
TAGAAAAGATCAAAGGATCTTCTTGAGATCCTTTTTTTCTGCGCGTAATCTGCTGCTTGCAAACAAAAAA
ACCACCGCTACCAGCGGTGGTTTGTTTGCCGGATCAAGAGCTACTAACTCTTTTTCCGAAGGTAACTGGC
TTCAGCAGAGCGCAGATACCAAATACTGTTCTTCTAGTGTAGCCGTAGTTAGGCCACCACTTCAAGAACT
CTGTAGCACCGCCTACATACCTCGCTCTGCTAATCCTGTTACCAGTGGCTGCTGCCAGTGGCGATAAGTC
GTGTCTTACCGGGTTGGACTCAAGACGATAGTTACCGGATAAGGCGCAGCGGTCGGGCTGAACGGGGGGT
TCGTGCTCACAGCCCAGCTTGGAGCGAACGACCTACACCGAACTGAGATACCTACAGCGTGAGCTATGAG
AAAGCGCCACGCTTCCCGAAGGGAGAAAGGCGGACAGGTATCCGGTAAGCGGCAGGGTCGGAACAGGAGA
GCGCACGAGGGAGCTTCCAGGGGGAAACGCCTGGTATCTTTATAGTCCTGTCGGGTTTCGCCACCTCTGA
CTTGAGCGTCGATTTTTGTGATGCTCGTCAGGGGGGCGGAGCCTATGGAAAAACGCCAGCAACGCGGCCT
TTTTACGGTTCCTGGCCTTTTGCTGGCCTTTTGCTCACATGTTCTTTCCTGCGTTATCCCCTGATTCTGT
GGATAACCGTATTACCGCCTTTGAGTGAGCTGATACCGCTCGCCGCAGCCGAACGACCGAGCGCAGCGAG
TCAGTGAGCGAGGAAGCGGAAGAGCGCCCAATACGCAAACCGCCTCTCCCCGCGCGTTGGCCGATTCATT
GATGCAGGTCAACGACATCACCTGGTTGCGAGCCTTCTGAAGGACTCCTGTTGATAGATCCAGTAATGAC
CTCAGAACTCCATCTGGATTTGTTCAGAACGCTCGGTTGCCGCCGGGCGTTTTTTATTGGTGAGAATCAG
GCGTAATACGACTCACTATAGGGCGAATGGAACTGGACGCTCGCCTGTGGTCGCAGGGTGGCTCGTACGA
ACTTACCGCGGAGACATATCGATAATCACATAGCTTCAAAATGTTTCTACTCCTTTTTTACTCTTCCAGA
TTTTCTCGGACTCCGCGCATCGCCGTACCACTTCAAAACACCCAAGCACAGCATACTAAATTTCCCCTCT
TTCTTCCTCTAGGGTGTCGTTAATTACCCGTACTAAAGGTTTGGAAAAGAAAAAAGAGACCGCCTCGTTT
CTTTTTCTTCGTCGAAAAAGGCAATAAAAATTTTTATCACGTTTCTTTTTCTTGAAAATTTTTTTTTTGA
TTTTTTTCTCTTTCGATGACCTCCCATTGATATTTAAGTTAATAAACGGTCTTCAATTTCTCAAGTTTCA
GTTTCATTTTTCTTGTTCTATTACAACTTTTTTTACTTCTTGCTCATTAGAAAGAAAGCATAGCAATCTA
ATCTAAGTTTAGATCTAACTCGAGAAAGATATTGTATATATCGTAACAATAGGAGGTTCAACAATGGCTT
CCTCCCCTCCAAAGAAAAAGAGAAAGGTTAGTTGGAAGGACGCAAGTGGTTGGTCTAGAATGGTGGATCT
ACGCACGCTCGGCTACAGTCAGCAGCAGCAAGAGAAGATCAAACCGAAGGTGCGTTCGACAGTGGCGCAG
CACCACGAGGCACTGGTGGGCCATGGGTTTACACACGCGCACATCGTTGCGCTCAGCCAACACCCGGCAG
CGTTAGGGACCGTCGCTGTCACGTATCAGCACATAATCACGGCGTTGCCAGAGGCGACACACGAAGACAT
CGTTGGCGTCGGCAAACAGTGGTCCGGCGCACGCGCCCTGGAGGCCTTGCTCACGGATGCGGGGGAGTTG
AGAGGTCCGCCGTTACAGTTGGACACAGGCCAACTTGTGAAGATTGCAAAACGTGGCGGCGTGACCGCAA
TGGAGGCAGTGCATGCATCGCGCAATGCACTGACGGGTGCCCCCCTGGAGACGGGCGCCGCTACAGGGCG
CGTCCCATTCGCCATTCAGGCTGCGCAACTGTTGGGAAGGGCGATCGGTGCGGGCCTCTTCGCTATTACG
CCAGCTGGCGAAAGGGGGATGTGCTGCAAGGCGATTAAGTTGGGTAACGCCAGGGTTTTCCCAGTCACGA
CGTTGTAAAACGACGGCCAGTGAGCGCGCGTAATACGACTCACTATAGGGCGAATTGGGTACCGGGCCCC
CCCTCGAGGTCCTCCAGCTTTTGTTCCCTTTAGTGAGGGTTAATTGCGCGCTTGGCGTAATCATGGTCAT
AGCTGTTTCCTGTGTGAAATTGTTATCCGCTCACAATTCCACACAACATACGAGCCGGAAGCATAAAGTG
TAAAGCCTGGGGTGCCTAATGAGTGAGCTAACTCACATTAATTGCGTTGCGCTCACTGCCCGCTTTCCAC
CGGTCGTCTCCAACGGATCCCAGCTAGTGAAATCTGAATTGGAAGAGAAGAAATCTGAACTTAGACATAA
ATTGAAATATGTGCCACATGAATATATTGAATTGATTGAAATCGCAAGAAATTCAACTCAGGATAGAATC
CTTGAAATGAAGGTGATGGAGTTCTTTATGAAGGTTTATGGTTATCGTGGTAAACATTTGGGTGGATCAA
GGAAACCAGACGGAGCAATTTATACTGTCGGATCTCCTATTGATTACGGTGTGATCGTTGATACTAAGGC
ATATTCAGGAGGTTATAATCTTCCAATTGGTCAAGCAGATGAAATGCAAAGATATGTCGAAGAGAATCAA
ACAAGAAACAAGCATATCAACCCTAATGAATGGTGGAAAGTCTATCCATCTTCAGTAACAGAATTTAAGT
TCTTGTTTGTGAGTGGTCATTTCAAAGGAAACTACAAAGCTCAGCTTACAAGATTGAATCATATCACTAA
TTGTAATGGAGCTGTTCTTAGTGTAGAAGAGCTTTTGATTGGTGGAGAAATGATTAAAGCTGGTACATTG
ACACTTGAGGAAGTGAGAAGGAAATTTAATAACGGTGAGATAAACTTTTAATAGGAGCTCGAATTTCCCC
GATCGTTCAAACATTTGGCAATAAAGTTTCTTAAGATTGAATCCTGTTGCCGGTCTTGCGATGATTATCA
TATAATTTCTGTTGAATTACGTTAAGCATGTAATAATTAACATGTAATGCATGACGTTATTTATGAGATG
GGTTTTTATGATTAGAGTCCCGCAATTATACATTTAATACGCGATAGAAAACAAAATATAGCGCGCAAAC
TAGGATAAATTATCGCGCGCGGTGTCATCTATGTTACTAGATCGTGGGCCCACATTCCTGTAGAACTCGG
TGAGACTTTTGTTCCCTTTAGTGAGGGTTAATTGTCCAAAAAAAAAGGCTCCAAAAGGAGCCTTTAATTG
TTTCGGTTTATGC
