>Addgene plasmid #50608 | pZHY566 | addgene partial sequence | sequence record 78591 | TEF_seq 5'-ggtcttcaatttctcaagtttc-3'
TTACAACTTTTTTTACTTCTTGCTCATTAGAAAGAAAGCATAGCAATCTAATCTAAGTTTAGATCTAACT
CGAGAAAGATATTGTATATATCGTAACAATAGGAGGTTCAACAATGGCTTCCTCCCCTCCAAAGAAAAAG
AGAAAGGTTAGTTGGAAGGACGCAAGTGGTTGGTCTAGAATGGTGGATCTACGCACGCTCGGCTACAGTC
AGCAGCAGCAAGAGAAGATCAAACCGAAGGTGCGTTCGACAGTGGCGCAGCACCACGAGGCACTGGTGGG
CCATGGGTTTACACACGCGCACATCGTTGCGCTCAGCCAACACCCGGCAGCGTTAGGGACCGTCGCTGTC
ACGTATCAGCACATAATCACGGCGTTGCCAGAGGCGACACACGAAGACATCGTTGGCGTCGGCAAACAGT
GGTCCGGCGCACGCGCCCTGGAGGCCTTGCTCACGGATGCGGGGGAGTTGAGAGGTCCGCCGTTACAGTT
GGACACAGGCCAACTTGTGAAGATTGCAAAACGTGGCGGCGTGACCGCAATGGAGGCAGTGCATGCATCG
CGCAATGCACTGACGGGTGCCCCCCTGGAGACGGGCGCCGCTACAGGGCGCGTCCCATTCGCCATTCAGG
CTGCGCAACTGTTGGGAAGGGCGATCGGTGCGGGCCTCTTCGCTATTACGCCAGCTGGCGAAAGGGGGAT
GTGCTGCAAGGCGATTAAGTTGGGTAACGCCAGGGTTTTCCCAGTCACGACGTTGTAAAACGACGGCCAG
TGAGCGCGCGTAATACGACTCACTATAGGGCGAATTGGGTACCGGGCCCCCCCTCGAGGTCCTCCAGCTT
TTGTTCCCTTTAGTGAGGGTTAATTGCGCGCTTGGCGTAATCATGGTCATAGCTGTTTCCTGTGTGAAAT
TGTTATCCGCTCACAATTCCACACAACATACGAGCCGGAAGCATAAAGTGTAAAGCCTGGGGTGCCTAAT
GAGTGAGCTA
