>Addgene plasmid #50608 | pZHY566 | addgene partial sequence | sequence record 78602 | M13_pUC_fwd
AGCGCGCGTAATACGACTCACTATAGGGCGAATTGGGTACCGGGCCCCCCCTCGAGGTCCTCCAGCTTTT
GTTCCCTTTAGTGAGGGTTAATTGCGCGCTTGGCGTAATCATGGTCATAGCTGTTTCCTGTGTGAAATTG
TTATCCGCTCACAATTCCACACAACATACGAGCCGGAAGCATAAAGTGTAAAGCCTGGGGTGCCTAATGA
GTGAGCTAACTCACATTAATTGCGTTGCGCTCACTGCCCGCTTTCCACCGGTCGTCTCCAACGGATCCCA
GCTAGTGAAATCTGAATTGGAAGAGAAGAAATCTGAACTTAGACATAAATTGAAATATGTGCCACATGAA
TATATTGAATTGATTGAAATCGCAAGAAATTCAACTCAGGATAGAATCCTTGAAATGAAGGTGATGGAGT
TCTTTATGAAGGTTTATGGTTATCGTGGTAAACATTTGGGTGGATCAAGGAAACCAGACGGAGCAATTTA
TACTGTCGGATCTCCTATTGATTACGGTGTGATCGTTGATACTAAGGCATATTCAGGAGGTTATAATCTT
CCAATTGGTCAAGCAGATGAAATGCAAAGATATGTCGAAGAGAATCAAACAAGAAACAAGCATATCAACC
CTAATGAATGGTGGAAAGTCTATCCATCTTCAGTAACAGAATTTAAGTTCTTGTTTGTGAGTGGTCATTT
CAAAGGAAACTACAAAGCTCAGCTTACAAGATTGAATCATATCACTAATTGTAATGGAGCTGTTCTTAGT
GTAGAAGAGCTTTTGATTGGTGGAGAAATGATTAAAGCTGGTACATTGACACTTGAGGAAGTGAGAAGGA
AATTTAATAACGGTGAGATAAACTTTTAATAGGAGCTCGAATTTCCCCGATCGTTCAAACATTTGGCAAT
AAAGTTTCTTAAGATTGAATCCTGTTGCCGGTCTTGCGATGATTATCATATAATTTCTGTTGAATTACGT
TAAGCATGTAATAATTAACATGTAATGCATGACGTTATTTATGAGATGGGTTTTTATGATTAGAGTCCCG
CAATTATACATTTAATACGCGATAGAAAACAAAATATAGCGCGCAAACTAGGATAAATTATC
