>Addgene plasmid #50608 | pZHY566 | addgene partial sequence | sequence record 78712 | Leu2-F 5'-atgctgtcgccgaagaag-3'
GCTTAAAAAGATTCTCTTTTTTTATGATATTTGTACATAAACTTTATAAATGAAATTCATAATAGAAACG
ACACGAAATTACAAAATGGAATATGTTCATAGGGTAGACGAAACTATATACGCAATCTACATACATTTAT
CAAGAAGGAGAAAAAGGAGGATGTAAAGGAATACAGGTAAGCAAATTGATACTAATGGCTCAACGTGATA
AGGAAAAAGAATTGCACTTTAACATTAATATTGACAAGGAGGAGGGCACCACACAAAAAGTTAGGTGTAA
CAGAAAATCATGAAACTATGATTCCTAATTTATATATTGGAGGATTTTCTCTAAAAAAAAAAAAATACAA
CAAATAAAAAACACTCAATGACCTGACCATTTGATGGGCTCACCAAGCTCTTAAAACGGGAATTTATGGA
TCTTAATTAAGACGGATCGCTTGCCTGTAACTTACACGCGCCTCGTATCTTTTAATGATGGAATAATTTG
GGAATTTACTCTGTGTTTATTTATTTTTATGTTTTGTATTTGGATTTTAGAAAGTAAATAAAGAAGGTAG
AAGAGTTACGGAATGAAGAAAAAAAAATAAACAAAGGTTTAAAAAATTTCAACAAAAAGCGTACTTTACA
TATATATTTATTAGACAAGAAAAGCAGATTAAATAGATATACATTCGATTAACGATAAGTAAAATGTAAA
ATCACAGGATTTTCGTGTGTGGTCTTCTACACAGACAAGATGAAACAATTCGGCATTAATACCTGAGAGC
AGGAAGAGCAAGATAAAAGGTAGTATTTGTTGGCGATCCCCCTAGAGTCTTTTACATCTTCGGAAAACAA
AAACTATTTTTTCTTTAATTTCTTTTTTTACTTTCTATTTTTAATTTATATATTTATATTAAAAAATTTA
AATTATAATTATTTTTATAGCACGTGATGAAAAGCCTTAGGGTCAGGTGGCACTTTTCGGGGAAATGTGC
GATGAACCCCTATTTGTTTATTTTTCTAAATACATTCAAATATGTATCCGCTAATGAGACAATAACCCTG
ATAAATGCTTCAATTATATTGAAAAAGGAAGAGTATGAGTATCCAACATTTCCGTGTCGCCCTTATTCCC
TTTTT
